>Addgene plasmid #185505 | pCS2-foxd4l1.1-deltaRII-Cterm-myc | addgene full sequence | sequence record 366553 | Addgene NGS Result
CGCCATTCTGCCTGGGGACGTCGGAGCAAGCTTGATTTAGGTGACACTATAGAATACAAGCTACTTGTTC
TTTTTGCAGGATCCCATCGATTTAAAGCTATGGAGCAAAAGCTCATTTCTGAAGAGGACTTGAATGAAAT
GGAGCAAAAGCTCATTTCTGAAGAGGACTTGAATGAAATGGAGCAAAAGCTCATTTCTGAAGAGGACTTG
AATGAAATGGAGCAAAAGCTCATTTCTGAAGAGGACTTGAATGAAATGGAGCAAAAGCTCATTTCTGAAG
AGGACTTGAATGAAATGGAGAGCTTGGGCGACCTCACCATGGAGCAAAAGCTCATTTCTGAAGAGGACTT
GAATTCAAGGCCTATGAGCTTTAGCCAGGAGTCTGGTGCCCATCATCACCCCCAGGATTATGCAGGACTT
TCTGATGAGGAGGATGAAATTGATATTCTTGGAGAAGATGATCCCTGCAGCCTAAAGTCACACTTTTACC
TACAGCCCACACATTCAGTGATGGGGGACAGTGAGATGCTGAGTCCTTCCAAGCTCAGCTGCACTGAAAG
TGAGAGTGATTCCTCTGGAGAGAGTGAAGGAGGTACTTCTAAAGACTCCTCAACCACCCCAACTGGTAGC
AAAGCCAAAAGGACTCTGGTAAAGCCTCCTTACTCTTACATTGCTCTAATCACCATGGCTATCCTGCAGA
GTCCCCACAAGAAACTGACTCTCAGTGGCATCTGTGATTTTATCAGCAGCAAGTTCCCTTACTACAAGGA
CAAGTTCCCTGCTTGGCAGAATTCCATCAGGCACAACCTGTCCCTTAATGACTGCTTTATTAAAATACCA
CGGGAACCAGGAAATCCGGGAAAAGGCAATTATTGGACACTGGACCCTGCTTCTGAGGACATGTTTGATA
ACGGAAGCTTCCTTAGAAGGAGGAAAAGGTTTAAGAGGCACCAACAGGAGTTCTTTAAGGATGGACTCAT
GATGTACAACTCTCTGCCTTACTACAGACCCTACAGTGCTATCCAACCTCAGCCAGTGCTCCAGCAGACT
TCACTGACATGCATGGCAATACCAGAGACCTTGCCCATGTCAACTCACCTTGCACCCTACCCAGACATAA
AGAGGAAGGTTTCTTACCCTGCCCAGGGGGTACACAGGGGTTTTAAAGCCCAGGATGCTGATAACCATCC
CAATAATTCACAGAGCAAATGTTGATCTAGAACTATAGTGAGTCGTATTACGTAGATCCAGACATGATAA
GATACATTGATGAGTTTGGACAAACCACAACTAGAATGCAGTGAAAAAAATGCTTTATTTGTGAAATTTG
TGATGCTATTGCTTTATTTGTAACCATTATAAGCTGCAATAAACAAGTTAACAACAACAATTGCATTCAT
TTTATGTTTCAGGTTCAGGGGGAGGTGTGGGAGGTTTTTTAATTCGCGGCCGCGGCGCCAATGCATTGGG
CCCGGTACCCAGCTTTTGTTCCCTTTAGTGAGGGTTAATTGCGCGCTTGGCGTAATCATGGTCATAGCTG
TTTCCTGTGTGAAATTGTTATCCGCTCACAATTCCACACAACATACGAGCCGGGAGCATAAAGTGTAAAG
CCTGGGGTGCCTAATGAGTGAGCTAACTCACATTAATTGCGTTGCGCTCACTGCCCGCTTTCCAGTCGGG
AAACCTGTCGTGCCAGCTGCATTAATGAATCGGCCAACGCGCGGGGAGAGGCGGTTTGCGTATTGGGCGC
TCTTCCGCTTCCTCGCTCACTGACTCGCTGCGCTCGGTCGTTCGGCTGCGGCGAGCGGTATCAGCTCACT
CAAAGGCGGTAATACGGTTATCCACAGAATCAGGGGATAACGCAGGAAAGAACATGTGAGCAAAAGGCCA
GCAAAAGGCCAGGAACCGTAAAAAGGCCGCGTTGCTGGCGTTTTTCCATAGGCTCCGCCCCCCTGACGAG
CATCACAAAAATCGACGCTCAAGTCAGAGGTGGCGAAACCCGACAGGACTATAAAGATACCAGGCGTTTC
CCCCTGGAAGCTCCCTCGTGCGCTCTCCTGTTCCGACCCTGCCGCTTACCGGATACCTGTCCGCCTTTCT
CCCTTCGGGAAGCGTGGCGCTTTCTCATAGCTCACGCTGTAGGTATCTCAGTTCGGTGTAGGTCGTTCGC
TCCAAGCTGGGCTGTGTGCACGAACCCCCCGTTCAGCCCGACCGCTGCGCCTTATCCGGTAACTATCGTC
TTGAGTCCAACCCGGTAAGACACGACTTATCGCCACTGGCAGCAGCCACTGGTAACAGGATTAGCAGAGC
GAGGTATGTAGGCGGTGCTACAGAGTTCTTGAAGTGGTGGCCTAACTACGGCTACACTAGAAGAACAGTA
TTTGGTATCTGCGCTCTGCTGAAGCCAGTTACCTTCGGAAAAAGAGTTGGTAGCTCTTGATCCGGCAAAC
AAACCACCGCTGGTAGCGGTGGTTTTTTTGTTTGCAAGCAGCAGATTACGCGCAGAAAAAAAGGATCTCA
AGAAGATCCTTTGATCTTTTCTACGGGGTCTGACGCTCAGTGGAACGAAAACTCACGTTAAGGGATTTTG
GTCATGAGATTATCAAAAAGGATCTTCACCTAGATCCTTTTAAATTAAAAATGAAGTTTTAAATCAATCT
AAAGTATATATGAGTAAACTTGGTCTGACAGTTACCAATGCTTAATCAGTGAGGCACCTATCTCAGCGAT
CTGTCTATTTCGTTCATCCATAGTTGCCTGACTCCCCGTCGTGTAGATAACTACGATACGGGAGGGCTTA
CCATCTGGCCCCAGTGCTGCAATGATACCGCGAGACCCACGCTCACCGGCTCCAGATTTATCAGCAATAA
ACCAGCCAGCCGGAAGGGCCGAGCGCAGAAGTGGTCCTGCAACTTTATCCGCCTCCATCCAGTCTATTAA
TTGTTGCCGGGAAGCTAGAGTAAGTAGTTCGCCAGTTAATAGTTTGCGCAACGTTGTTGCCATTGCTACA
GGCATCGTGGTGTCACGCTCGTCGTTTGGTATGGCTTCATTCAGCTCCGGTTCCCAACGATCAAGGCGAG
TTACATGATCCCCCATGTTGTGCAAAAAAGCGGTTAGCTCCTTCGGTCCTCCGATCGTTGTCAGAAGTAA
GTTGGCCGCAGTGTTATCACTCATGGTTATGGCAGCACTGCATAATTCTCTTACTGTCATGCCATCCGTA
AGATGCTTTTCTGTGACTGGTGAGTACTCAACCAAGTCATTCTGAGAATAGTGTATGCGGCGACCGAGTT
GCTCTTGCCCGGCGTCAATACGGGATAATACCGCGCCACATAGCAGAACTTTAAAAGTGCTCATCATTGG
AAAACGTTCTTCGGGGCGAAAACTCTCAAGGATCTTACCGCTGTTGAGATCCAGTTCGATGTAACCCACT
CGTGCACCCAACTGATCTTCAGCATCTTTTACTTTCACCAGCGTTTCTGGGTGAGCAAAAACAGGAAGGC
AAAATGCCGCAAAAAAGGGAATAAGGGCGACACGGAAATGTTGAATACTCATACTCTTCCTTTTTCAATA
TTATTGAAGCATTTATCAGGGTTATTGTCTCATGAGCGGATACATATTTGAATGTATTTAGAAAAATAAA
CAAATAGGGGTTCCGCGCACATTTCCCCGAAAAGTGCCACCTAAATTGTAAGCGTTAATATTTTGTTAAA
ATTCGCGTTAAATTTTTGTTAAATCAGCTCATTTTTTAACCAATAGGCCGAAATCGGCAAAATCCCTTAT
AAATCAAAAGAATAGACCGAGATAGGGT
[37 nt withheld, positions 3809-3845]
AAAGAACGTGGACTCCAACGTCAAAGG
[49 nt withheld, positions 3873-3921]
T
[91 nt withheld, positions 3923-4013]
G
[124 nt withheld, positions 4015-4138]
CCCATTCGCCATTCAGGCTGCGCAACTGTTGGGAAGGGCGATCGGTGCGGGCCTCTTCGCTATTACGCCA
GTCGACCGCCAATTCAATATGGCGTATATGGACTCATGCCAATTCAATATGGTGGATCTGGACCTGTGCC
AATTCAATATGGCGTATATGGACTCGTGCCAATTCAATATGGTGGATCTGGACCCCAGCCAATTCAATAT
GGCGGACTTGGCACCATGCCAATTCAATATGGCGGACCTGGCACTGTGCCAACTGGGGAGGGGTCTACTT
GGCACGGTGCCAAGTTTGAGGAGGGGTCTTGGCCCTGTGCCAAGTCCGCCATATTGAATTGGCATGGTGC
CAATAATGGCGGCCATATTGGCTATATGCCAGGATCAATATATAGGCAATATCCAATATGGCCCTATGCC
AATATGGCTATTGGCCAGGTTCAATACTATGTATTGGCCCTATGCCATATAGTATTCCATATATGGGTTT
TCCTATTGACGTAGATAGCCCCTCCCAATGGGCGGTCCCATATACCATATATGGGGCTTCCTAATACCGC
CCATAGCCACTCCCCCATTGACGTCAATGGTCTCTATATATGGTCTTTCCTATTGACGTCATATGGGCGG
TCCTATTGACGTATATGGCGCCTCCCCCATTGACGTCAATTACGGTAAATGGCCCGCCTGGCTCAATGCC
CATTGACGTCAATAGGACCACCCACCATTGACGTCAATGGGATGGCTCATTGCCCATTCATATCCGTTCT
CACGCCCCCTATTGACGTCAATGACGGTAAATGGCCCACTTGGCAGTACATCAATATCTATTAATAGTAA
CTTGGCAAGTACATTACTATTGGAAGTACGCCAGGGTACATTGGCAGTACTCCCATTGACGTCAATGGCG
GTAAATGGCCCGCGATGGCTGCCAAGTACATCCCCATTGACGTCAATGGGGAGGGGCAATGACGCAAATG
GGCGTTCCATTGACGTAAATGGGCGGTAGGCGTGCCTAATGGGAGGTCTATATAAGCAATGCTCGTTTAG
GGAAC
Features (pLannotate 1.2.2; 21 found; start..end, strand, type, name):
     35..53      +  promoter       SP6 promoter: promoter for bacteriophage SP6 RNA polymerase
    103..132     +  CDS            Myc: Myc (human c-Myc proto-oncogene) epitope tag
    142..171     +  CDS            Myc: Myc (human c-Myc proto-oncogene) epitope tag
    181..210     +  CDS            Myc: Myc (human c-Myc proto-oncogene) epitope tag
    220..249     +  CDS            Myc: Myc (human c-Myc proto-oncogene) epitope tag
    259..288     +  CDS            Myc: Myc (human c-Myc proto-oncogene) epitope tag
    322..351     +  CDS            Myc: Myc (human c-Myc proto-oncogene) epitope tag
    364..1212    +  CDS            foxd5-a (fragment): FXD5A_XENLA - Also known as foxd5a From Xenopus laevis (African clawed frog).
   1223..1240    -  promoter       T7 promoter (fragment): promoter for bacteriophage T7 RNA polymerase
   1245..1379    -  polyA_signal   SV40 poly(A) signal: SV40 polyadenylation signal
   1492..1510    -  promoter       T3 promoter: promoter for bacteriophage T3 RNA polymerase
   1555..1571    -  protein_bind   lac operator: The lac repressor binds to the lac operator to inhibit transcription in E. coli. This inhibition can be relieved by adding lactose or isopropyl-β-D-thiogalactopyranoside (IPTG). lac repressor encoded by lacI
   1579..1609    -  promoter       lac promoter: promoter for the E. coli lac operon
   1624..1645    -  protein_bind   CAP binding site: CAP binding activates transcription in the presence of cAMP. E. coli catabolite activator protein
   1658..1750    -  CDS            lacI (fragment): lac repressor; lacI; The lac repressor binds to the lac operator to inhibit transcription in E. coli. This inhibition can be relieved by adding lactose or isopropyl-β-D-thiogalactopyranoside (IPTG).
   1933..2521    -  rep_origin     ori: high-copy-number ColE1/pMB1/pBR322/pUC origin of replication
   2692..3552    -  CDS            AmpR: β-lactamase; bla; confers resistance to ampicillin, carbenicillin, and related antibiotics
   3553..3657    -  promoter       AmpR promoter: bla
   3710..4138    -  rep_origin     f1 ori (sequence partly withheld): f1 bacteriophage origin of replication; arrow indicates direction of (+) strand synthesis
   4143..4209    -  CDS            lacZα (fragment): LacZα fragment of β-galactosidase; lacZ fragment
   4216..5193    +  promoter       CMV IE94 promoter: enhancer/promoter region of simian cytomegalovirus major immediate early transcription unit IE94
