[The description below was written by a language model from this plasmid's Addgene catalogue record and pLannotate feature annotations shown in this document.]
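Description:
pCS2-foxd4l1.1-deltaRII-Cterm-myc is a pCS2+-based plasmid for expressing a truncated, Myc-tagged form of the Xenopus laevis forkhead transcription factor foxd4l1.1 (also called foxd5). It is catalogued as an in vitro transcription vector. The plasmid is about 5.2 kb and is propagated in E. coli from a high-copy ColE1/pUC-type origin under ampicillin selection (β-lactamase with its own promoter). An f1 origin is also present, along with remnants of lac-derived sequence (lac promoter and operator, lacZα and lacI fragments) left over from the backbone.

The insert is recorded as 906 bp with the RII domain and the C-terminal region deleted, and the feature table accordingly annotates only a fragment of the foxd5-a coding sequence. Six tandem Myc epitope tags lie immediately upstream of it. This agrees with the catalogue field listing the tag as N-terminal, although the plasmid name might suggest otherwise; in the name, "Cterm" refers to the deleted region. An SP6 promoter directly upstream of the tags allows sense-strand RNA to be synthesised in vitro. The simian CMV IE94 enhancer/promoter lies further upstream, across the origin of the circular map, and can drive expression from the DNA itself in vertebrate cells or embryos. An SV40 polyadenylation signal follows the coding region, and T7 (partial) and T3 promoters are annotated downstream in the antisense orientation.

Constructs of this type are generally used to make synthetic mRNA for microinjection into Xenopus embryos, where the Myc tags allow the protein to be detected. The associated publication title indicates that this deletion mutant belongs to a structure–function analysis of which FoxD4/5 domains activate or repress neural transcription factor genes during neural ectoderm development.
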