Addgene plasmid #185505: pCS2-foxd4l1.1-deltaRII-Cterm-myc
Purpose: Expression of Xenopus laevis foxd4
Depositing lab: Sally Moody. Depositing organization: George Washington University. Publication: Specific domains of FoxD4/5 activate and repress neural transcription factor genes to control the progression of immature neural ectoderm to differentiating neural plate. Neilson KM, Klein SL, Mhaske P, Mood K, Daar IO, Moody SA. Dev Biol. 2012 May 15;365(2):363-75. doi: 10.1016/j.ydbio.2012.03.004. Epub 2012 Mar 10. PubMed 22425621.
Backbone
  Vector backbone: pCS2+
  Vector type: In vitro transcription
Growth in bacteria
  Bacterial resistance: Ampicillin, 100 μg/mL
  Growth temperature: 37°C
  Growth strain: DH5alpha
  Copy number: High Copy
Gene/Insert
  Gene/Insert name: foxd4l1.1 (alt name: foxd5)
  Species: X. laevis (frog)
  Insert size (bp): 906
  Mutation: RII domain and C-term deleted
  Tag / fusion protein: myc (N terminal on insert)
  Cloning method: Restriction Enzyme; 5′ cloning site unknown (unknown if destroyed)
Terms and licenses: Academic/Nonprofit Terms; Industry Terms: Not Available to Industry
How to cite: pCS2-foxd4l1.1-deltaRII-Cterm-myc was a gift from Sally Moody (Addgene plasmid # 185505 ; http://n2t.net/addgene:185505 ; RRID:Addgene_185505)
