>Addgene plasmid #185505 | pCS2-foxd4l1.1-deltaRII-Cterm-myc | depositor partial sequence | sequence record 366551 | pCS2-foxd4l1.1-deltaRII-Cterm-myc-F-SP6
NNNNNNNANNNNNNNNNGNNNNCCCATCGATTTAAAGCTATGGAGCAAAAGCTCATTTCTGAAGAGGACT
TGAATGAAATGGAGCAAAAGCTCATTTCTGAAGAGGACTTGAATGAAATGGAGCAAAAGCTCATTTCTGA
AGAGGACTTGAATGAAATGGAGCAAAAGCTCATTTCTGAAGAGGACTTGAATGAAATGGAGCAAAAGCTC
ATTTCTGAAGAGGACTTGAATGAAATGGAGAGCTTGGGCGACCTCACCATGGAGCAAAAGCTCATTTCTG
AAGAGGACTTGAATTCAAGGCCTATGAGCTTTAGCCAGGAGTCTGGTGCCCATCATCACCCCCAGGATTA
TGCAGGACTTTCTGATGAGGAGGATGAAATTGATATTCTTGGAGAAGATGATCCCTGCAGCCTAAAGTCA
CACTTTTACCTACAGCCCACACATTCAGTGATGGGGGACAGTGAGATGCTGAGTCCTTCCAAGCTCAGCT
GCACTGAAAGTGAGAGTGATTCCTCTGGAGAGAGTGAAGGAGGTACTTCTAAAGACTCCTCAACCACCCC
AACTGGTAGCAAAGCCAAAAGGACTCTGGTAAAGCCTCCTTACTCTTACATTGCTCTAATCACCATGGCT
ATCCTGCAGAGTCCCCACAAGAAACTGACTCTCAGTGGCATCTGTGATTTTATCAGCAGCAAGTTCCCTT
ACTACAAGGACAAGTTCCCTGCTTGGCAGAATTCCATCAGGCACAACCTGTCCCTTAATGACTGCTTTAT
TAAAATACCACGGGAACCAGGAAATCCGGGAAAAGGCAATTATTGGACACTGGACCCTGCTTCTGAGGAC
ATGTTTGATAACGGAAGCTTCCTTAGAAAGGAGGAAAAGGTTTAAGAGGCACCAACAGGAGTTCTTTAAG
GATGGACTCATGATGTACAACTCTCN
