>Addgene plasmid #185505 | pCS2-foxd4l1.1-deltaRII-Cterm-myc | depositor partial sequence | sequence record 366552 | pCS2-foxd4l1.1-deltaRII-Cterm-myc-M13R
NNNNNNNNNNNGCATTACCCTCACTAAAGGNANNNAAGCTGGGTACCGGGCCCAATGCATTGGCGCCGCG
GCCGCGAATTAAAAAACCTCCCACACCTCCCCCTGAACCTGAAACATAAAATGAATGCAATTGTTGTTGT
TAACTTGTTTATTGCAGCTTATAATGGTTACAAATAAAGCAATAGCATCACAAATTTCACAAATAAAGCA
TTTTTTTCACTGCATTCTAGTTGTGGTTTGTCCAAACTCATCAATGTATCTTATCATGTCTGGATCTACG
TAATACGACTCACTATAGTTCTAGATCAACATTTGCTCTGTGAATTATTGGGATGGTTATCAGCATCCTG
GGCTTTAAAACCCCTGTGTACCCCCTGGGCAGGGTAAGAAACCTTCCTCTTTATGTCTGGGTAGGGTGCA
AGGTGAGTTGACATGGGCAAGGTCTCTGGTATTGCCATGCATGTCAGTGAAGTCTGCTGGAGCACTGGCT
GAGGTTGGATAGCACTGTAGGGTCTGTAGTAAGGCAGAGAGTTGTACATCATGAGTCCATCCTTAAAGAA
CTCCTGTTGGTGCCTCTTAAACCTTTTCCTCCTTCTAAGGAAGCTTCCGTTATCAAACATGTCCTCAGAA
GCAGGGTCCAGTGTCCAATAATTGCCTTTTCCCGGATTTCCTGGTTCCCGTGGTATTTTAATAAAGCAGT
CATTAAGGGACAGGTTGTGCCTGATGGAATTCTGCCAAGCANGGAACTTGTCCTTGTAGTAAGGGAACTT
GCTGCTGATAAAATCACAGATGCCACTGAGAGTCAGTTTCTTGTGGGGACTCTGCANGATAGCCATGGTG
ATTAGAGCAATGTAAGAGTNAAGGAGGCTTTACCAGAGTCCTTTTGGCTTTGCTACCAGTTGGGGTGGTT
GAGGAGTCTTTAGAANN
